>Addgene plasmid #20331 | FUW-KO | depositor full sequence | sequence record 9566 | Author sequence
GTCGACGGATCGGGAGATCTCCCGATCCCCTATGGTGCACTCTCAGTACAATCTGCTCTGATGCCGCATA
GTTAAGCCAGTATCTGCTCCCTGCTTGTGTGTTGGAGGTCGCTGAGTAGTGCGCGAGCAAAATTTAAGCT
ACAACAAGGCAAGGCTTGACCGACAATTGCATGAAGAATCTGCTTAGGGTTAGGCGTTTTGCGCTGCTTC
GCGATGTACGGGCCAGATATACGCGTTGACATTGATTATTGACTAGTTATTAATAGTAATCAATTACGGG
GTCATTAGTTCATAGCCCATATATGGAGTTCCGCGTTACATAACTTACGGTAAATGGCCCGCCTGGCTGA
CCGCCCAACGACCCCCGCCCATTGACGTCAATAATGACGTATGTTCCCATAGTAACGCCAATAGGGACTT
TCCATTGACGTCAATGGGTGGAGTATTTACGGTAAACTGCCCACTTGGCAGTACATCAAGTGTATCATAT
GCCAAGTACGCCCCCTATTGACGTCAATGACGGTAAATGGCCCGCCTGGCATTATGCCCAGTACATGACC
TTATGGGACTTTCCTACTTGGCAGTACATCTACGTATTAGTCATCGCTATTACCATGGTGATGCGGTTTT
GGCAGTACATCAATGGGCGTGGATAGCGGTTTGACTCACGGGGATTTCCAAGTCTCCACCCCATTGACGT
CAATGGGAGTTTGTTTTGGCACCAAAATCAACGGGACTTTCCAAAATGTCGTAACAACTCCGCCCCATTG
ACGCAAATGGGCGGTAGGCGTGTACGGTGGGAGGTCTATATAAGCAGCGCGTTTTGCCTGTACTGGGTCT
CTCTGGTTAGACCAGATCTGAGCCTGGGAGCTCTCTGGCTAACTAGGGAACCCACTGCTTAAGCCTCAAT
AAAGCTTGCCTTGAGTGCTTCAAGTAGTGTGTGCCCGTCTGTTGTGTGACTCTGGTAACTAGAGATCCCT
CAGACCCTTTTAGTCAGTGTGGAAAATCTCTAGCAGTGGCGCCCGAACAGGGACTTGAAAGCGAAAGGGA
AACCAGAGGAGCTCTCTCGACGCAGGACTCGGCTTGCTGAAGCGCGCACGGCAAGAGGCGAGGGGCGGCG
ACTGGTGAGTACGCCAAAAATTTTGACTAGCGGAGGCTAGAAGGAGAGAGATGGGTGCGAGAGCGTCAGT
ATTAAGCGGGGGAGAATTAGATCGCGATGGGAAAAAATTCGGTTAAGGCCAGGGGGAAAGAAAAAATATA
AATTAAAACATATAGTATGGGCAAGCAGGGAGCTAGAACGATTCGCAGTTAATCCTGGCCTGTTAGAAAC
ATCAGAAGGCTGTAGACAAATACTGGGACAGCTACAACCATCCCTTCAGACAGGATCAGAAGAACTTAGA
TCATTATATAATACAGTAGCAACCCTCTATTGTGTGCATCAAAGGATAGAGATAAAAGACACCAAGGAAG
CTTTAGACAAGATAGAGGAAGAGCAAAACAAAAGTAAGACCACCGCACAGCAAGCGGCCGGCCGCGCTGA
TCTTCAGACCTGGAGGAGGAGATATGAGGGACAATTGGAGAAGTGAATTATATAAATATAAAGTAGTAAA
AATTGAACCATTAGGAGTAGCACCCACCAAGGCAAAGAGAAGAGTGGTGCAGAGAGAAAAAAGAGCAGTG
GGAATAGGAGCTTTGTTCCTTGGGTTCTTGGGAGCAGCAGGAAGCACTATGGGCGCAGCGTCAATGACGC
TGACGGTACAGGCCAGACAATTATTGTCTGGTATAGTGCAGCAGCAGAACAATTTGCTGAGGGCTATTGA
GGCGCAACAGCATCTGTTGCAACTCACAGTCTGGGGCATCAAGCAGCTCCAGGCAAGAATCCTGGCTGTG
GAAAGATACCTAAAGGATCAACAGCTCCTGGGGATTTGGGGTTGCTCTGGAAAACTCATTTGCACCACTG
CTGTGCCTTGGAATGCTAGTTGGAGTAATAAATCTCTGGAACAGATTTGGAATCACACGACCTGGATGGA
GTGGGACAGAGAAATTAACAATTACACAAGCTTAATACACTCCTTAATTGAAGAATCGCAAAACCAGCAA
GAAAAGAATGAACAAGAATTATTGGAATTAGATAAATGGGCAAGTTTGTGGAATTGGTTTAACATAACAA
ATTGGCTGTGGTATATAAAATTATTCATAATGATAGTAGGAGGCTTGGTAGGTTTAAGAATAGTTTTTGC
TGTACTTTCTATAGTGAATAGAGTTAGGCAGGGATATTCACCATTATCGTTTCAGACCCACCTCCCAACC
CCGAGGGGACCCGACAGGCCCGAAGGAATAGAAGAAGAAGGTGGAGAGAGAGACAGAGACAGATCCATTC
GATTAGTGAACGGATCGGCACTGCGTGCGCCAATTCTGCAGACAAATGGCAGTATTCATCCACAATTTTA
AAAGAAAAGGGGGGATTGGGGGGTACAGTGCAGGGGAAAGAATAGTAGACATAATAGCAACAGACATACA
AACTAAAGAATTACAAAAACAAATTACAAAAATTCAAAATTTTCGGGTTTATTACAGGGACAGCAGAGAT
CCAGTTTGGTTAGTACCGGGCCCGCTCTAGTCGAGGTCGACGGTATCGATAAGCTCGCTTCACGAGATTC
CAGCAGGTCGAGGGACCTAATAACTTCGTATAGCATACATTATACGAAGTTATATTAAGGGTTCCAAGCT
TAAGCGGCCTAACCCGTGTCGGCTCCAGATCTGGCCTCCGCGCCGGGTTTTGGCGCCTCCCGCGGGCGCC
CCCCTCCTCACGGCGAGCGCTGCCACGTCAGACGAAGGGCGCAGCGAGCGTCCTGATCCTTCCGCCCGGA
CGCTCAGGACAGCGGCCCGCTGCTCATAAGACTCGGCCTTAGAACCCCAGTATCAGCAGAAGGACATTTT
AGGACGGGACTTGGGTGACTCTAGGGCACTGGTTTTCTTTCCAGAGAGCGGAACAGGCGAGGAAAAGTAG
TCCCTTCTCGGCGATTCTGCGGAGGGATCTCCGTGGGGCGGTGAACGCCGATGATTATATAAGGACGCGC
CGGGTGTGGCACAGCTAGTTCCGTCGCAGCCGGGATTTGGGTCGCGGTTCTTGTTTGTGGATCGCTGTGA
TCGTCACTTGGTGAGTAGCGGGCTGCTGGGCTGGCCGGGGCTTTCGTGGCCGCCGGGCCGCTCGGTGGGA
CGGAAGCGTGTGGAGAGACCGCCAAGGGCTGTAGTCTGGGTCCGCGAGCAAGGTTGCCCTGAACTGGGGG
TTGGGGGGAGCGCAGCAAAATGGCGGCTGTTCCCGAGTCTTGAATGGAAGACGCTTGTGAGGCGGGCTGT
GAGGTCGTTGAAACAAGGTGGGGGGCATGGTGGGCGGCAAGAACCCAAGGTCTTGAGGCCTTCGCTAATG
CGGGAAAGCTCTTATTCGGGTGAGATGGGCTGGGGCACCATCTGGGGACCCTGACGTGAAGTTTGTCACT
GACTGGAGAACTCGGTTTGTCGTCTGTTGCGGGGGCGGCAGTTATGGCGGTGCCGTTGGGCAGTGCACCC
GTACCTTTGGGAGCGCGCGCCCTCGTCGTGTCGTGACGTCACCCGTTCTGTTGGCTTATAATGCAGGGTG
GGGCCACCTGCCGGTAGGTGTGCGGTAGGCTTTTCTCCGTCGCAGGACGCAGGGTTCGGGCCTAGGGTAG
GCTCTCCTGAATCGACAGGCGCCGGACCTCTGGTGAGGGGAGGGATAAGTGAGGCGTCAGTTTCTTTGGT
CGGTTTTATGTACCTATCTTCTTAAGTAGCTGAAGCTCCGGTTTTGAACTATGCGCTCGGGGTTGGCGAG
TGTGTTTTGTGAAGTTTTTTAGGCACCTTTTGAAATGTAATCATTTGGGTCAATATGTAATTTTCAGTGT
TAGACTAGTAAATTGTCCGCTAAATTCTGGCCGTTTTTGGCTTTTTTGTTAGACGAAGCTTGGGCTGCAG
GTCGACTCTAGAGAATTCGCCATGAGGCAGCCACCTGGCGAGTCTGACATGGCTGTCAGCGACGCTCTGC
TCCCGTCCTTCTCCACGTTCGCGTCCGGCCCGGCGGGAAGGGAGAAGACACTGCGTCCAGCAGGTGCCCC
GACTAACCGTTGGCGTGAGGAACTCTCTCACATGAAGCGACTTCCCCCACTTCCCGGCCGCCCCTACGAC
CTGGCGGCGACGGTGGCCACAGACCTGGAGAGTGGCGGAGCTGGTGCAGCTTGCAGCAGTAACAACCCGG
CCCTCCTAGCCCGGAGGGAGACCGAGGAGTTCAACGACCTCCTGGACCTAGACTTTATCCTTTCCAACTC
GCTAACCCACCAGGAATCGGTGGCCGCCACCGTGACCACCTCGGCGTCAGCTTCATCCTCGTCTTCCCCA
GCGAGCAGCGGCCCTGCCAGCGCGCCCTCCACCTGCAGCTTCAGCTATCCGATCCGGGCCGGGGGTGACC
CGGGCGTGGCTGCCAGCAACACAGGTGGAGGGCTCCTCTACAGCCGAGAATCTGCGCCACCTCCCACGGC
CCCCTTCAACCTGGCGGACATCAATGACGTGAGCCCCTCGGGCGGCTTCGTGGCTGAGCTCCTGCGGCCG
GAGTTGGACCCAGTATACATTCCGCCACAGCAGCCTCAGCCGCCAGGTGGCGGGCTGATGGGCAAGTTTG
TGCTGAAGGCGTCTCTGACCACCCCTGGCAGCGAGTACAGCAGCCCTTCGGTCATCAGTGTTAGCAAAGG
AAGCCCAGACGGCAGCCACCCCGTGGTAGTGGCGCCCTACAGCGGTGGCCCGCCGCGCATGTGCCCCAAG
ATTAAGCAAGAGGCGGTCCCGTCCTGCACGGTCAGCCGGTCCCTAGAGGCCCATTTGAGCGCTGGACCCC
AGCTCAGCAACGGCCACCGGCCCAACACACACGACTTCCCCCTGGGGCGGCAGCTCCCCACCAGGACTAC
CCCTACACTGAGTCCCGAGGAACTGCTGAACAGCAGGGACTGTCACCCTGGCCTGCCTCTTCCCCCAGGA
TTCCATCCCCATCCGGGGCCCAACTACCCTCCTTTCCTGCCAGACCAGATGCAGTCACAAGTCCCCTCTC
TCCATTATCAAGAGCTCATGCCACCGGGTTCCTGCCTGCCAGAGGAGCCCAAGCCAAAGAGGGGAAGAAG
GTCGTGGCCCCGGAAAAGAACAGCCACCCACACTTGTGACTATGCAGGCTGTGGCAAAACCTATACCAAG
AGTTCTCATCTCAAGGCACACCTGCGAACTCACACAGGCGAGAAACCTTACCACTGTGACTGGGACGGCT
GTGGGTGGAAATTCGCCCGCTCCGATGAACTGACCAGGCACTACCGCAAACACACAGGGCACCGGCCCTT
TCAGTGCCAGAAGTGCGACAGGGCCTTTTCCAGGTCGGACCACCTTGCCTTACACATGAAGAGGCACTTT
GCTAGCGGCAGCGGCCCGGTGAAACAGACTTTGAATTTTGACCTTCTCAAGTTGGCGGGAGACGTCGAGT
CCAACCCTGGGCCCGCATGCACCATGGCTGGACACCTGGCTTCAGACTTCGCCTTCTCACCCCCACCAGG
TGGGGGTGATGGGTCAGCAGGGCTGGAGCCGGGCTGGGTGGATCCTCGAACCTGGCTAAGCTTCCAAGGG
CCTCCAGGTGGGCCTGGAATCGGACCAGGCTCAGAGGTATTGGGGATCTCCCCATGTCCGCCCGCATACG
AGTTCTGCGGAGGGATGGCATACTGTGGACCTCAGGTTGGACTGGGCCTAGTCCCCCAAGTTGGCGTGGA
GACTTTGCAGCCTGAGGGCCAGGCAGGAGCACGAGTGGAAAGCAACTCAGAGGGAACCTCCTCTGAGCCC
TGTGCCGACCGCCCCAATGCCGTGAAGTTGGAGAAGGTGGAACCAACTCCCGAGGAGTCCCAGGACATGA
AAGCCCTGCAGAAGGAGCTAGAACAGTTTGCCAAGCTGCTGAAGCAGAAGAGGATCACCTTGGGGTACAC
CCAGGCCGACGTGGGGCTCACCCTGGGCGTTCTCTTTGGAAAGGTGTTCAGCCAGACCACCATCTGTCGC
TTCGAGGCCTTGCAGCTCAGCCTTAAGAACATGTGTAAGCTGCGGCCCCTGCTGGAGAAGTGGGTGGAGG
AAGCCGACAACAATGAGAACCTTCAGGAGATATGCAAATCGGAGACCCTGGTGCAGGCCCGGAAGAGAAA
GCGAACTAGCATTGAGAACCGTGTGAGGTGGAGTCTGGAGACCATGTTTCTGAAGTGCCCGAAGCCCTCC
CTACAGCAGATCACTCACATCGCCAATCAGCTTGGGCTAGAGAAGGATGTGGTTCGAGTATGGTTCTGTA
ACCGGCGCCAGAAGGGCAAAAGATCAAGTATTGAGTATTCCCAACGAGAAGAGTATGAGGCTACAGGGAC
ACCTTTCCCAGGGGGGGCTGTATCCTTTCCTCTGCCCCCAGGTCCCCACTTTGGCACCCCAGGCTATGGA
AGCCCCCACTTCACCACACTCTACTCAGTCCCTTTTCCTGAGGGCGAGGCCTTTCCCTCTGTTCCCGTCA
CTGCTCTGGGCTCTCCCATGCATTCAAACTGAGCATGCCTCGAGGGCGCGCCGAATTCGTCGAGGGACCT
AATAACTTCGTATAGCATACATTATACGAAGTTATACATGTTTAAGGGTTCCGGTTCCACTAGGTACAAT
TCGATATCAAGCTTATCGATAATCAACCTCTGGATTACAAAATTTGTGAAAGATTGACTGGTATTCTTAA
CTATGTTGCTCCTTTTACGCTATGTGGATACGCTGCTTTAATGCCTTTGTATCATGCTATTGCTTCCCGT
ATGGCTTTCATTTTCTCCTCCTTGTATAAATCCTGGTTGCTGTCTCTTTATGAGGAGTTGTGGCCCGTTG
TCAGGCAACGTGGCGTGGTGTGCACTGTGTTTGCTGACGCAACCCCCACTGGTTGGGGCATTGCCACCAC
CTGTCAGCTCCTTTCCGGGACTTTCGCTTTCCCCCTCCCTATTGCCACGGCGGAACTCATCGCCGCCTGC
CTTGCCCGCTGCTGGACAGGGGCTCGGCTGTTGGGCACTGACAATTCCGTGGTGTTGTCGGGGAAATCAT
CGTCCTTTCCTTGGCTGCTCGCCTGTGTTGCCACCTGGATTCTGCGCGGGACGTCCTTCTGCTACGTCCC
TTCGGCCCTCAATCCAGCGGACCTTCCTTCCCGCGGCCTGCTGCCGGCTCTGCGGCCTCTTCCGCGTCTT
CGCCTTCGCCCTCAGACGAGTCGGATCTCCCTTTGGGCCGCCTCCCCGCATCGATACCGTCGACCTCGAT
CGAGACCTAGAAAAACATGGAGCAATCACAAGTAGCAATACAGCAGCTACCAATGCTGATTGTGCCTGGC
TAGAAGCACAAGAGGAGGAGGAGGTGGGTTTTCCAGTCACACCTCAGGTACCTTTAAGACCAATGACTTA
CAAGGCAGCTGTAGATCTTAGCCACTTTTTAAAAGAAAAGGGGGGACTGGAAGGGCTAATTCACTCCCAA
CGAAGACAAGATATCCTTGATCTGTGGATCTACCACACACAAGGCTACTTCCCTGATTGGCAGAACTACA
CACCAGGGCCAGGGATCAGATATCCACTGACCTTTGGATGGTGCTACAAGCTAGTACCAGTTGAGCAAGA
GAAGGTAGAAGAAGCCAATGAAGGAGAGAACACCCGCTTGTTACACCCTGTGAGCCTGCATGGGATGGAT
GACCCGGAGAGAGAAGTATTAGAGTGGAGGTTTGACAGCCGCCTAGCATTTCATCACATGGCCCGAGAGC
TGCATCCGGACTGTACTGGGTCTCTCTGGTTAGACCAGATCTGAGCCTGGGAGCTCTCTGGCTAACTAGG
GAACCCACTGCTTAAGCCTCAATAAAGCTTGCCTTGAGTGCTTCAAGTAGTGTGTGCCCGTCTGTTGTGT
GACTCTGGTAACTAGAGATCCCTCAGACCCTTTTAGTCAGTGTGGAAAATCTCTAGCAGCATGTGAGCAA
AAGGCCAGCAAAAGGCCAGGAACCGTAAAAAGGCCGCGTTGCTGGCGTTTTTCCATAGGCTCCGCCCCCC
TGACGAGCATCACAAAAATCGACGCTCAAGTCAGAGGTGGCGAAACCCGACAGGACTATAAAGATACCAG
GCGTTTCCCCCTGGAAGCTCCCTCGTGCGCTCTCCTGTTCCGACCCTGCCGCTTACCGGATACCTGTCCG
CCTTTCTCCCTTCGGGAAGCGTGGCGCTTTCTCATAGCTCACGCTGTAGGTATCTCAGTTCGGTGTAGGT
CGTTCGCTCCAAGCTGGGCTGTGTGCACGAACCCCCCGTTCAGCCCGACCGCTGCGCCTTATCCGGTAAC
TATCGTCTTGAGTCCAACCCGGTAAGACACGACTTATCGCCACTGGCAGCAGCCACTGGTAACAGGATTA
GCAGAGCGAGGTATGTAGGCGGTGCTACAGAGTTCTTGAAGTGGTGGCCTAACTACGGCTACACTAGAAG
AACAGTATTTGGTATCTGCGCTCTGCTGAAGCCAGTTACCTTCGGAAAAAGAGTTGGTAGCTCTTGATCC
GGCAAACAAACCACCGCTGGTAGCGGTGGTTTTTTTGTTTGCAAGCAGCAGATTACGCGCAGAAAAAAAG
GATCTCAAGAAGATCCTTTGATCTTTTCTACGGGGTCTGACGCTCAGTGGAACGAAAACTCACGTTAAGG
GATTTTGGTCATGAGATTATCAAAAAGGATCTTCACCTAGATCCTTTTAAATTAAAAATGAAGTTTTAAA
TCAATCTAAAGTATATATGAGTAAACTTGGTCTGACAGTTACCAATGCTTAATCAGTGAGGCACCTATCT
CAGCGATCTGTCTATTTCGTTCATCCATAGTTGCCTGACTCCCCGTCGTGTAGATAACTACGATACGGGA
GGGCTTACCATCTGGCCCCAGTGCTGCAATGATACCGCGAGACCCACGCTCACCGGCTCCAGATTTATCA
GCAATAAACCAGCCAGCCGGAAGGGCCGAGCGCAGAAGTGGTCCTGCAACTTTATCCGCCTCCATCCAGT
CTATTAATTGTTGCCGGGAAGCTAGAGTAAGTAGTTCGCCAGTTAATAGTTTGCGCAACGTTGTTGCCAT
TGCTACAGGCATCGTGGTGTCACGCTCGTCGTTTGGTATGGCTTCATTCAGCTCCGGTTCCCAACGATCA
AGGCGAGTTACATGATCCCCCATGTTGTGCAAAAAAGCGGTTAGCTCCTTCGGTCCTCCGATCGTTGTCA
GAAGTAAGTTGGCCGCAGTGTTATCACTCATGGTTATGGCAGCACTGCATAATTCTCTTACTGTCATGCC
ATCCGTAAGATGCTTTTCTGTGACTGGTGAGTACTCAACCAAGTCATTCTGAGAATAGTGTATGCGGCGA
CCGAGTTGCTCTTGCCCGGCGTCAATACGGGATAATACCGCGCCACATAGCAGAACTTTAAAAGTGCTCA
TCATTGGAAAACGTTCTTCGGGGCGAAAACTCTCAAGGATCTTACCGCTGTTGAGATCCAGTTCGATGTA
ACCCACTCGTGCACCCAACTGATCTTCAGCATCTTTTACTTTCACCAGCGTTTCTGGGTGAGCAAAAACA
GGAAGGCAAAATGCCGCAAAAAAGGGAATAAGGGCGACACGGAAATGTTGAATACTCATACTCTTCCTTT
TTCAATATTATTGAAGCATTTATCAGGGTTATTGTCTCATGAGCGGATACATATTTGAATGTATTTAGAA
AAATAAACAAATAGGGGTTCCGCGCACATTTCCCCGAAAAGTGCCACCTGAC
Features (pLannotate 1.2.2; 25 found; start..end, strand, type, name):
     31..83      -  misc_feature   bom (fragment): basis of mobility region from pBR322
    238..617     +  enhancer       CMV enhancer: human cytomegalovirus immediate early enhancer
    618..817     +  promoter       CMV promoter: human cytomegalovirus (CMV) immediate early promoter
    835..1015    +  LTR            5' LTR (truncated): truncated 5' long terminal repeat (LTR) from HIV-1
   1062..1187    +  misc_feature   HIV-1 Ψ: packaging signal of human immunodeficiency virus type 1
   1171..1509    +  CDS            HIV-1 gag (fragment): gag protein from human immunodeficiency virus 1; gag
   1686..1919    +  misc_feature   RRE: The Rev response element (RRE) of HIV-1 allows for Rev-dependent mRNA export from the nucleus to the cytoplasm.
   2296..2396    +  CDS            Rev (fragment): human immunodeficiency virus 1 (HIV-1) Rev protein; rev; enhances nuclear export of unspliced and incompletely spliced viral mRNAs
   2446..2563    +  misc_feature   cPPT/CTS: central polypurine tract and central termination sequence of HIV-1
   2621..2645    -  misc_feature   MCS (fragment): pBluescript multiple cloning site
   2680..2713    +  protein_bind   loxP: Cre-mediated recombination occurs in the 8-bp core sequence (GCATACAT). Cre recombinase
   2763..3974    +  promoter       UbC promoter: human ubiquitin C promoter
   3985..4003    -  misc_feature   MCS (fragment): pUC18/19 multiple cloning site
   4012..5460    +  CDS            Klf4: KLF4_MOUSE - Also known as Ezf, Gklf, Zie. Experimental evidence at protein level: Swiss-Prot protein existence level 1. Transcription factor; can act both as activator and as repressor. Binds the 5'-CACCC-3' core sequence. Binds to the promoter region of its own gene and can activate its own transcription. Regulates the expression of key transcription factors during embryonic development. Plays an important role in maintaining embryonic stem cells, and in preventing their differentiation. Required for establishing the barrier function of the skin and for postnatal maturation and maintenance o
   5479..5544    +  CDS            F2A: 2A peptide from foot-and-mouth disease virus polyprotein Eukaryotic ribosomes fail to insert a peptide bond between the Gly and Pro residues, yielding separate polypeptides.
   5554..6609    +  CDS            Pou5f1: PO5F1_MOUSE - Also known as Oct-3, Oct-4, Otf-3, Otf3. Experimental evidence at protein level: Swiss-Prot protein existence level 1. Transcription factor that binds to the octamer motif (5'- ATTTGCAT-3') (PubMed:1972777, PubMed:1690859, PubMed:1967980, PubMed:17525163, PubMed:23376973). Forms a trimeric complex with SOX2 or SOX15 on DNA and controls the expression of a number of genes involved in embryonic development such as YES1, FGF4, UTF1 and ZFP206 (PubMed:15863505, PubMed:17097055, PubMed:17496161, PubMed:19740739). Critical for early embryogenesis and for embryonic stem cell pluripotenc
   6652..6685    +  protein_bind   loxP: Cre-mediated recombination occurs in the 8-bp core sequence (GCATACAT). Cre recombinase
   6718..6741    +  misc_feature   MCS (fragment): pBluescript multiple cloning site
   6741..7329    +  misc_feature   WPRE: woodchuck hepatitis virus posttranscriptional regulatory element
   7330..7349    +  misc_feature   MCS (fragment): pBluescript multiple cloning site
   7351..7851    +  CDS            nef (fragment): NEF_HV1LA - Experimental evidence at protein level: Swiss-Prot protein existence level 1. Extracellular Nef protein targets CD4(+) T-lymphocytes for apoptosis by interacting with CXCR4 surface receptors. From Human immunodeficiency virus type 1 group M subtype B (isolate Lai) (HIV-1).
   7858..8038    +  LTR            5' LTR (truncated): truncated 5' long terminal repeat (LTR) from HIV-1
   8100..8688    -  rep_origin     ori: high-copy-number ColE1/pMB1/pBR322/pUC origin of replication
   8859..9719    -  CDS            AmpR: β-lactamase; bla; confers resistance to ampicillin, carbenicillin, and related antibiotics
   9720..9824    -  promoter       AmpR promoter: bla
