[The description below was written by a language model from this plasmid's Addgene catalogue record and pLannotate feature annotations shown in this document.]
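Description:
FUW-KO is an HIV-1-derived lentiviral transfer plasmid built on the FUW (Lenti-Lox-Ubi) backbone for constitutive expression of two mouse reprogramming factors in mammalian cells. In bacteria it is maintained through a high-copy ColE1/pUC-type origin and selected with ampicillin via the β-lactamase gene. The full depositor sequence is about 9.9 kb, consistent with a roughly 7.2 kb backbone plus a 2.6 kb insert cloned between EcoRI sites.

The viral genome is transcribed in packaging cells from a CMV enhancer/promoter fused to a truncated 5' LTR. This is followed by the Ψ packaging signal with a partial gag sequence, the Rev response element for Rev-dependent nuclear export of the genomic RNA, and the cPPT/CTS element, which aids nuclear import of the reverse-transcribed genome. The internal expression cassette uses the human ubiquitin C promoter to drive a single open reading frame encoding mouse Klf4, a foot-and-mouth disease virus F2A peptide, and mouse Oct4 (Pou5f1). Ribosomal skipping at the 2A sequence yields the two transcription factors as separate proteins from one transcript. Two loxP sites in the same orientation flank the promoter and coding cassette, so Cre recombinase should be able to excise this cassette from an integrated provirus. A WPRE downstream enhances transcript stability and expression, and the genome ends with a nef fragment and a second LTR annotated as truncated.

The associated publication concerns reprogramming murine and human somatic cells with polycistronic vectors, and this two-factor construct fits that context as a 2A-linked means of delivering Klf4 and Oct4 together. No mammalian selection marker or reporter is annotated.
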