Addgene plasmid #20331: FUW-KO
Depositing lab: Rudolf Jaenisch. Depositing organization: Whitehead Institute for Biomedical Research. Publication: Reprogramming of murine and human somatic cells using a single polycistronic vector. Carey BW, Markoulaki S, Hanna J, Saha K, Gao Q, Mitalipova M, Jaenisch R. Proc Natl Acad Sci U S A. 2009 Jan 6. 106(1):157-62. 10.1073/pnas.0811426106 PubMed 19109433.
Backbone
  Vector backbone: FUW (Lenti-Lox-Ubi)
  Backbone manufacturer: homemade
  Backbone size w/o insert (bp): 7222
  Vector type: Mammalian Expression, Lentiviral
Growth in bacteria
  Bacterial resistance: Ampicillin, 100 μg/mL
  Growth temperature: 37°C
  Growth strain: Stbl3
  Growth instructions: TOP10, 37C
  Copy number: High Copy
Gene/Insert
  Gene/Insert name: Klf4-F2A-Oct4
  Species: M. musculus (mouse)
  Insert size (bp): 2630
  Cloning method: Restriction Enzyme; 5′ cloning site EcoRI (not destroyed); 3′ cloning site EcoRI (not destroyed)
  Sequencing primers: 5′ ACTTTGCAGCCTGAGGGCCA
Terms and licenses: Academic/Nonprofit Terms; Industry Terms: Not Available to Industry
How to cite: FUW-KO was a gift from Rudolf Jaenisch (Addgene plasmid # 20331 ; http://n2t.net/addgene:20331 ; RRID:Addgene_20331)
