>Addgene plasmid #20331 | FUW-KO | addgene partial sequence | sequence record 26207 | hUBCpro-F 5'-TGAAGCTCCGGTTTTGAACT-3'
NNNGGNTNGNNAGTGTGTTTTGTGAGTTTTTTAGGCACCTTTTGAAATGTAATCATTTGGGTCAATATGT
AATTTTCAGTGTTAGACTAGTAAATTGTCCGCTAAATTCTGGCCGTTTTTGGCTTTTTTGTTAGACGAAG
CTTGGGCTGCAGGTCGACTCTAGAGAATTCGCCATGAGGCAGCCACCTGGCGAGTCTGACATGGCTGTCA
GCGACGCTCTGCTCCCGTCCTTCTCCACGTTCGCGTCCGGCCCGGCGGGAAGGGAGAAGACACTGCGTCC
AGCAGGTGCCCCGACTAACCGTTGGCGTGAGGAACTCTCTCACATGAAGCGACTTCCCCCACTTCCCGGC
CGCCCCTACGACCTGGCGGCGACGGTGGCCACAGACCTGGAGAGTGGCGGAGCTGGTGCAGCTTGCAGCA
GTAACAACCCGGCCCTCCTAGCCCGGAGGGAGACCGAGGAGTTCAACGACCTCCTGGACCTAGACTTTAT
CCTTTCCAACTCGCTAACCCACCAGGAATCGGTGGCCGCCACCGTGACCACCTCGGCGTCAGCTTCATCC
TCGTCTTCCCCAGCGAGCAGCGGCCCTGCCAGCGCGCCCTCCACCTGCAGCTTCAGCTATCCGATCCGGG
CCGGGGGTGACCCGGGCGTGGCTGCCAGCAACACAGGTGGAGGGCTCCTCTACAGCCGAGAATCTGCGCC
ACCTCCCACGGCCCCCTTCAACCTGGCGGACATCAATGACGTGAGCCCCTCGGGCGGCTTCGTGGCTGAG
CTCCTGCGGCCGGAGTTGNANCCAGTNNNCCNTTCCNCCNNNAGCAANN
